>Addgene plasmid #224358 | pLenti_CMV_FR-GECO1c | addgene full sequence | sequence record 451461 | Addgene NGS Result
AGCATCACAAATTTCACAAATAAAGCATTTTTTTCACTGCATTCTAGTTGTGGTTTGTCCAAACTCATCA
ATGTATCTTATCATGTCTGTATACCGTCGACCTCTAGCTAGAGCTTGGCGTAATCATGGTCATAGCTGTT
TCCTGTGTGAAATTGTTATCCGCTCACAATTCCACACAACATACGAGCCGGAAGCATAAAGTGTAAAGCC
TGGGGTGCCTAATGAGTGAGCTAACTCACATTAATTGCGTTGCGCTCACTGCCCGCTTTCCAGTCGGGAA
ACCTGTCGTGCCAGCTGCATTAATGAATCGGCCAACGCGCGGGGAGAGGCGGTTTGCGTATTGGGCGCTC
TTCCGCTTCCTCGCTCACTGACTCGCTGCGCTCGGTCGTTCGGCTGCGGCGAGCGGTATCAGCTCACTCA
AAGGCGGTAATACGGTTATCCACAGAATCAGGGGATAACGCAGGAAAGAACATGTGAGCAAAAGGCCAGC
AAAAGGCCAGGAACCGTAAAAAGGCCGCGTTGCTGGCGTTTTTCCATAGGCTCCGCCCCCCTGACGAGCA
TCACAAAAATCGACGCTCAAGTCAGAGGTGGCGAAACCCGACAGGACTATAAAGATACCAGGCGTTTCCC
CCTGGAAGCTCCCTCGTGCGCTCTCCTGTTCCGACCCTGCCGCTTACCGGATACCTGTCCGCCTTTCTCC
CTTCGGGAAGCGTGGCGCTTTCTCATAGCTCACGCTGTAGGTATCTCAGTTCGGTGTAGGTCGTTCGCTC
CAAGCTGGGCTGTGTGCACGAACCCCCCGTTCAGCCCGACCGCTGCGCCTTATCCGGTAACTATCGTCTT
GAGTCCAACCCGGTAAGACACGACTTATCGCCACTGGCAGCAGCCACTGGTAACAGGATTAGCAGAGCGA
GGTATGTAGGCGGTGCTACAGAGTTCTTGAAGTGGTGGCCTAACTACGGCTACACTAGAAGAACAGTATT
TGGTATCTGCGCTCTGCTGAAGCCAGTTACCTTCGGAAAAAGAGTTGGTAGCTCTTGATCCGGCAAACAA
ACCACCGCTGGTAGCGGTGGTTTTTTTGTTTGCAAGCAGCAGATTACGCGCAGAAAAAAAGGATCTCAAG
AAGATCCTTTGATCTTTTCTACGGGGTCTGACGCTCAGTGGAACGAAAACTCACGTTAAGGGATTTTGGT
CATGAGATTATCAAAAAGGATCTTCACCTAGATCCTTTTAAATTAAAAATGAAGTTTTAAATCAATCTAA
AGTATATATGAGTAAACTTGGTCTGACAGTTACCAATGCTTAATCAGTGAGGCACCTATCTCAGCGATCT
GTCTATTTCGTTCATCCATAGTTGCCTGACTCCCCGTCGTGTAGATAACTACGATACGGGAGGGCTTACC
ATCTGGCCCCAGTGCTGCAATGATACCGCGAGACCCACGCTCACCGGCTCCAGATTTATCAGCAATAAAC
CAGCCAGCCGGAAGGGCCGAGCGCAGAAGTGGTCCTGCAACTTTATCCGCCTCCATCCAGTCTATTAATT
GTTGCCGGGAAGCTAGAGTAAGTAGTTCGCCAGTTAATAGTTTGCGCAACGTTGTTGCCATTGCTACAGG
CATCGTGGTGTCACGCTCGTCGTTTGGTATGGCTTCATTCAGCTCCGGTTCCCAACGATCAAGGCGAGTT
ACATGATCCCCCATGTTGTGCAAAAAAGCGGTTAGCTCCTTCGGTCCTCCGATCGTTGTCAGAAGTAAGT
TGGCCGCAGTGTTATCACTCATGGTTATGGCAGCACTGCATAATTCTCTTACTGTCATGCCATCCGTAAG
ATGCTTTTCTGTGACTGGTGAGTACTCAACCAAGTCATTCTGAGAATAGTGTATGCGGCGACCGAGTTGC
TCTTGCCCGGCGTCAATACGGGATAATACCGCGCCACATAGCAGAACTTTAAAAGTGCTCATCATTGGAA
AACGTTCTTCGGGGCGAAAACTCTCAAGGATCTTACCGCTGTTGAGATCCAGTTCGATGTAACCCACTCG
TGCACCCAACTGATCTTCAGCATCTTTTACTTTCACCAGCGTTTCTGGGTGAGCAAAAACAGGAAGGCAA
AATGCCGCAAAAAAGGGAATAAGGGCGACACGGAAATGTTGAATACTCATACTCTTCCTTTTTCAATATT
ATTGAAGCATTTATCAGGGTTATTGTCTCATGAGCGGATACATATTTGAATGTATTTAGAAAAATAAACA
AATAGGGGTTCCGCGCACATTTCCCCGAAAAGTGCCACCTGACGTCGACGGATCGGGAGATCTCCCGATC
CCCTATGGTGCACTCTCAGTACAATCTGCTCTGATGCCGCATAGTTAAGCCAGTATCTGCTCCCTGCTTG
TGTGTTGGAGGTCGCTGAGTAGTGCGCGAGCAAAATTTAAGCTACAACAAGGCAAGGCTTGACCGACAAT
TGCATGAAGAATCTGCTTAGGGTTAGGCGTTTTGCGCTGCTTCGCGATGTACGGGCCAGATATACGCGTT
GACATTGATTATTGACTAGTTATTAATAGTAATCAATTACGGGGTCATTAGTTCATAGCCCATATATGGA
GTTCCGCGTTACATAACTTACGGTAAATGGCCCGCCTGGCTGACCGCCCAACGACCCCCGCCCATTGACG
TCAATAATGACGTATGTTCCCATAGTAACGCCAATAGGGACTTTCCATTGACGTCAATGGGTGGAGTATT
TACGGTAAACTGCCCACTTGGCAGTACATCAAGTGTATCATATGCCAAGTACGCCCCCTATTGACGTCAA
TGACGGTAAATGGCCCGCCTGGCATTATGCCCAGTACATGACCTTATGGGACTTTCCTACTTGGCAGTAC
ATCTACGTATTAGTCATCGCTATTACCATGGTGATGCGGTTTTGGCAGTACATCAATGGGCGTGGATAGC
GGTTTGACTCACGGGGATTTCCAAGTCTCCACCCCATTGACGTCAATGGGAGTTTGTTTTGGCACCAAAA
TCAACGGGACTTTCCAAAATGTCGTAACAACTCCGCCCCATTGACGCAAATGGGCGGTAGGCGTGTACGG
TGGGAGGTCTATATAAGCAGCGCGTTTTGCCTGTACTGGGTCTCTCTGGTTAGACCAGATCTGAGCCTGG
GAGCTCTCTGGCTAACTAGGGAACCCACTGCTTAAGCCTCAATAAAGCTTGCCTTGAGTGCTTCAAGTAG
TGTGTGCCCGTCTGTTGTGTGACTCTGGTAACTAGAGATCCCTCAGACCCTTTTAGTCAGTGTGGAAAAT
CTCTAGCAGTGGCGCCCGAACAGGGACTTGAAAGCGAAAGGGAAACCAGAGGAGCTCTCTCGACGCAGGA
CTCGGCTTGCTGAAGCGCGCACGGCAAGAGGCGAGGGGCGGCGACTGGTGAGTACGCCAAAAATTTTGAC
TAGCGGAGGCTAGAAGGAGAGAGATGGGTGCGAGAGCGTCAGTATTAAGCGGGGGAGAATTAGATCGCGA
TGGGAAAAAATTCGGTTAAGGCCAGGGGGAAAGAAAAAATATAAATTAAAACATATAGTATGGGCAAGCA
GGGAGCTAGAACGATTCGCAGTTAATCCTGGCCTGTTAGAAACATCAGAAGGCTGTAGACAAATACTGGG
ACAGCTACAACCATCCCTTCAGACAGGATCAGAAGAACTTAGATCATTATATAATACAGTAGCAACCCTC
TATTGTGTGCATCAAAGGATAGAGATAAAAGACACCAAGGAAGCTTTAGACAAGATAGAGGAAGAGCAAA
ACAAAAGTAAGACCACCGCACAGCAAGCGGCCGCTGATCTTCAGACCTGGAGGAGGAGATATGAGGGACA
ATTGGAGAAGTGAATTATATAAATATAAAGTAGTAAAAATTGAACCATTAGGAGTAGCACCCACCAAGGC
AAAGAGAAGAGTGGTGCAGAGAGAAAAAAGAGCAGTGGGAATAGGAGCTTTGTTCCTTGGGTTCTTGGGA
GCAGCAGGAAGCACTATGGGCGCAGCGTCAATGACGCTGACGGTACAGGCCAGACAATTATTGTCTGGTA
TAGTGCAGCAGCAGAACAATTTGCTGAGGGCTATTGAGGCGCAACAGCATCTGTTGCAACTCACAGTCTG
GGGCATCAAGCAGCTCCAGGCAAGAATCCTGGCTGTGGAAAGATACCTAAAGGATCAACAGCTCCTGGGG
ATTTGGGGTTGCTCTGGAAAACTCATTTGCACCACTGCTGTGCCTTGGAATGCTAGTTGGAGTAATAAAT
CTCTGGAACAGATTTGGAATCACACGACCTGGATGGAGTGGGACAGAGAAATTAACAATTACACAAGCTT
AATACACTCCTTAATTGAAGAATCGCAAAACCAGCAAGAAAAGAATGAACAAGAATTATTGGAATTAGAT
AAATGGGCAAGTTTGTGGAATTGGTTTAACATAACAAATTGGCTGTGGTATATAAAATTATTCATAATGA
TAGTAGGAGGCTTGGTAGGTTTAAGAATAGTTTTTGCTGTACTTTCTATAGTGAATAGAGTTAGGCAGGG
ATATTCACCATTATCGTTTCAGACCCACCTCCCAACCCCGAGGGGACCCGACAGGCCCGAAGGAATAGAA
GAAGAAGGTGGAGAGAGAGACAGAGACAGATCCATTCGATTAGTGAACGGATCGGCACTGCGTGCGCCAA
TTCTGCAGACAAATGGCAGTATTCATCCACAATTTTAAAAGAAAAGGGGGGATTGGGGGGTACAGTGCAG
GGGAAAGAATAGTAGACATAATAGCAACAGACATACAAACTAAAGAATTACAAAAACAAATTACAAAAAT
TCAAAATTTTCGGGTTTATTACAGGGACAGCAGAGATCCAGTTTGGTTAATTAAGCTTGGGAGTTCCGCG
TTACATAACTTACGGTAAATGGCCCGCCTGGCTGACCGCCCAACGACCCCCGCCCATTGACGTCAATAAT
GACGTATGTTCCCATAGTAACGCCAATAGGGACTTTCCATTGACGTCAATGGGTGGAGCATTTACGGTAA
ACTGCCCACTTGGCAGTACATCAAGTGTATCATATGCCAAGTACGCCCCCTATTGACGTCAATGACGGTA
AATGGCCCGCCTGGCATTATGCCCAGTACATGACCTTATGGGACTTTCCTACTTGGCAGTACATCTACGT
ATTAGTCATCGCTATTACCATGGTGATGCGGTTTTGGCAGTACATCAATGGGCGTGGATAGCGGTTTGAC
TCACGGGGATTTCCAAGTCTCCACCCCATTGACGTCAATGGGAGTTTGTTTTGGCACCAAAATCAACGGG
ACTTTCCAAAATGTCGTAACAACTCCGCCCCATTGACGCAAATGGGCGGTAGGCGTGTACGGTGGGAGGT
CTATATAAGCAGAGCTCGTTTAGTGAACCGTCAGATCGCCTGGAGACGCCATCCACGCTGTTTTGACCTC
CATAGAAGACACCGACTCTAGAGGATCCCGCCACCATGGGCAGCGTGAAGCAGATCCCTAGCCTGACCAC
AGTGATCCTGGTCAAGTCCATGCTGCGGAAGCGGAGCTTCGGCAACCCCTTCGGTTTTCTGACCGAGACC
CTGGTGCCTGTGGACGGTGGCCTGGCAGGCACATGTGACATGGCCCTGAGACTCGTTGGCGGCGGACACC
TGAAGTGCAACCTGAAAACCACCTACAGAAGCAAGAAGCCCGCCAAGAACCTGAAGATGCCTGGCGAACA
CCAGGTGGGCCGGAAGCTGGAAAGAATCAAAGAGGCCGACAACGAGACATACGTGGAACAGCACGAAGTG
GCCGTGGCCAGATATGTTGGACTTGGCGGAGGCGGAGGAACAGGCGGATCTGTGTCTGAGCTGATCAAAG
AAAACATGCGGATGAAGCTCTACTTGGAAGGGACCGTCGGCAACCACCACTTCAAGTGTACTGCCGAAGG
CGAGGGCAAGCCCTATGAGGGAACACAGACCCAGCGGATCAAGGTGGTGGAAGGTGGCCCTCTGCCTTTC
GCCTTTGACATCCTGGCCACCTGTTTTATGTACGGCAGCAAGACCTTCATCAACTATCCCCAGGGCATCC
CCGATTTCTTCAAGCAGAGCTTCCCCGAGGGCTTCACCTGGGAGAGAGTGACCACATACGAGGATGGCGG
CGTGCTGACCGTGACACAGGATACAAGCCTCCAGGACGGCTACCTGATCTACAATGTGAAGCTGCTGGGC
GTGAACTTCCCCAGCGATGGACCCGTGATGCAGAAGAAAACCCTCGGCTGGGTGCCCACCGATGGCACGC
TGACAGAAGAACTGATCGCCGAGTTCAAAGAAGCCTTCAGCCTGTTCGACAAGGACGGCGACGGCACCAT
CACCACCAAAGAACTGGGCTCCGTGATGCGGAGCCTGGGCCAGAATCCAACAGAAGCCGAACTCCAGGAC
ATGATCAACGAGGTGGACGCCGATGGCGACGGAACCTTCGATTACCCTGAGTTCCTGACCATGATGTCCC
GGAAGATGAGCTACAGAGTGACCGAGGAAGAGATCCGGGAAGCCTTCCAGGTTTTCGATAAGGATGGCAA
CGGCTACATCGGAGCCGCCGAACTGAGACGCGTGATGGCCGATCTGGGCGAGAAGCTGACTGACGAAGAG
GTTGACGAGATGATCAGAGTGGCCGACATCGACGGCGACGGACAAGTGAACTACGAAGAGTTCGTGCAGA
TGATGACCGCCAAGTAGGAATTCGATATCAAGCTTATCGATAATCAACCTCTGGATTACAAAATTTGTGA
AAGATTGACTGGTATTCTTAACTATGTTGCTCCTTTTACGCTATGTGGATACGCTGCTTTAATGCCTTTG
TATCATGCTATTGCTTCCCGTATGGCTTTCATTTTCTCCTCCTTGTATAAATCCTGGTTGCTGTCTCTTT
ATGAGGAGTTGTGGCCCGTTGTCAGGCAACGTGGCGTGGTGTGCACTGTGTTTGCTGACGCAACCCCCAC
TGGTTGGGGCATTGCCACCACCTGTCAGCTCCTTTCCGGGACTTTCGCTTTCCCCCTCCCTATTGCCACG
GCGGAACTCATCGCCGCCTGCCTTGCCCGCTGCTGGACAGGGGCTCGGCTGTTGGGCACTGACAATTCCG
TGGTGTTGTCGGGGAAATCATCGTCCTTTCCTTGGCTGCTCGCCTGTGTTGCCACCTGGATTCTGCGCGG
GACGTCCTTCTGCTACGTCCCTTCGGCCCTCAATCCAGCGGACCTTCCTTCCCGCGGCCTGCTGCCGGCT
CTGCGGCCTCTTCCGCGTCTTCGCCTTCGCCCTCAGACGAGTCGGATCTCCCTTTGGGCCGCCTCCCCGC
ATCGATACCGTCGACCTCGAGACCTAGAAAAACATGGAGCAATCACAAGTAGCAATACAGCAGCTACCAA
TGCTGATTGTGCCTGGCTAGAAGCACAAGAGGAGGAGGAGGTGGGTTTTCCAGTCACACCTCAGGTACCT
TTAAGACCAATGACTTACAAGGCAGCTGTAGATCTTAGCCACTTTTTAAAAGAAAAGGGGGGACTGGAAG
GGCTAATTCACTCCCAACGAAGACAAGATATCCTTGATCTGTGGATCTACCACACACAAGGCTACTTCCC
TGATTGGCAGAACTACACACCAGGGCCAGGGATCAGATATCCACTGACCTTTGGATGGTGCTACAAGCTA
GTACCAGTTGAGCAAGAGAAGGTAGAAGAAGCCAATGAAGGAGAGAACACCCGCTTGTTACACCCTGTGA
GCCTGCATGGGATGGATGACCCGGAGAGAGAAGTATTAGAGTGGAGGTTTGACAGCCGCCTAGCATTTCA
TCACATGGCCCGAGAGCTGCATCCGGACTGTACTGGGTCTCTCTGGTTAGACCAGATCTGAGCCTGGGAG
CTCTCTGGCTAACTAGGGAACCCACTGCTTAAGCCTCAATAAAGCTTGCCTTGAGTGCTTCAAGTAGTGT
GTGCCCGTCTGTTGTGTGACTCTGGTAACTAGAGATCCCTCAGACCCTTTTAGTCAGTGTGGAAAATCTC
TAGCAGGGCCCGTTTAAACCCGCTGATCAGCCTCGACTGTGCCTTCTAGTTGCCAGCCATCTGTTGTTTG
CCCCTCCCCCGTGCCTTCCTTGACCCTGGAAGGTGCCACTCCCACTGTCCTTTCCTAATAAAATGAGGAA
ATTGCATCGCATTGTCTGAGTAGGTGTCATTCTATTCTGGGGGGTGGGGTGGGGCAGGACAGCAAGGGGG
AGGATTGGGAAGACAATAGCAGGCATGCTGGGGATGCGGTGGGCTCTATGGCTTCTGAGGCGGAAAGAAC
CAGCTGGGGCTCTAGGGGGTATCCCC
[124 nt withheld, positions 8357-8480]
C
[91 nt withheld, positions 8482-8572]
A
[49 nt withheld, positions 8574-8622]
CCTTTGACGTTGGAGTCCACGTTCTTT
[37 nt withheld, positions 8650-8686]
ACCCTATCTCGGTCTATTCTTTTGATTTATAAGGGATTTTGCCGATTTCGGCCTATTGGTTAAAAAATGA
GCTGATTTAACAAAAATTTAACGCGAATTAATTCTGTGGAATGTGTGTCAGTTAGGGTGTGGAAAGTCCC
CAGGCTCCCCAGCAGGCAGAAGTATGCAAAGCATGCATCTCAATTAGTCAGCAACCAGGTGTGGAAAGTC
CCCAGGCTCCCCAGCAGGCAGAAGTATGCAAAGCATGCATCTCAATTAGTCAGCAACCATAGTCCCGCCC
CTAACTCCGCCCATCCCGCCCCTAACTCCGCCCAGTTCCGCCCATTCTCCGCCCCATGGCTGACTAATTT
TTTTTATTTATGCAGAGGCCGAGGCCGCCTCTGCCTCTGAGCTATTCCAGAAGTAGTGAGGAGGCTTTTT
TGGAGGCCTAGGCTTTTGCAAAAAGCTCCCGGGAGCTTGTATATCCATTTTCGGATCTGATCAGCACGTG
TTGACAATTAATCATCGGCATAGTATATCGGCATAGTATAATACGACAAGGTGAGGAACTAAACCATGGC
CAAGTTGACCAGTGCCGTTCCGGTGCTCACCGCGCGCGACGTCGCCGGAGCGGTCGAGTTCTGGACCGAC
CGGCTCGGGTTCTCCCGGGACTTCGTGGAGGACGACTTCGCCGGTGTGGTCCGGGACGACGTGACCCTGT
TCATCAGCGCGGTCCAGGACCAGGTGGTGCCGGACAACACCCTGGCCTGGGTGTGGGTGCGCGGCCTGGA
CGAGCTGTACGCCGAGTGGTCGGAGGTCGTGTCCACGAACTTCCGGGACGCCTCCGGGCCGGCCATGACC
GAGATCGGCGAGCAGCCGTGGGGGCGGGAGTTCGCCCTGCGCGACCCGGCCGGCAACTGCGTGCACTTCG
TGGCCGAGGAGCAGGACTGACACGTGCTACGAGATTTCGATTCCACCGCCGCCTTCTATGAAAGGTTGGG
CTTCGGAATCGTTTTCCGGGACGCCGGCTGGATGATCCTCCAGCGCGGGGATCTCATGCTGGAGTTCTTC
GCCCACCCCAACTTGTTTATTGCAGCTTATAATGGTTACAAATAAAGCAAT
Features (pLannotate 1.2.2; 34 found; start..end, strand, type, name):
    153..169     -  protein_bind   lac operator: The lac repressor binds to the lac operator to inhibit transcription in E. coli. This inhibition can be relieved by adding lactose or isopropyl-β-D-thiogalactopyranoside (IPTG). lac repressor encoded by lacI
    177..207     -  promoter       lac promoter: promoter for the E. coli lac operon
    222..243     -  protein_bind   CAP binding site: CAP binding activates transcription in the presence of cAMP. E. coli catabolite activator protein
    256..348     -  CDS            lacI (fragment): lac repressor; lacI; The lac repressor binds to the lac operator to inhibit transcription in E. coli. This inhibition can be relieved by adding lactose or isopropyl-β-D-thiogalactopyranoside (IPTG).
    531..1119    -  rep_origin     ori: high-copy-number ColE1/pMB1/pBR322/pUC origin of replication
   1290..2150    -  CDS            AmpR: β-lactamase; bla; confers resistance to ampicillin, carbenicillin, and related antibiotics
   2151..2255    -  promoter       AmpR promoter: bla
   2314..2366    -  misc_feature   bom (fragment): basis of mobility region from pBR322
   2521..2900    +  enhancer       CMV enhancer: human cytomegalovirus immediate early enhancer
   2901..3100    +  promoter       CMV promoter: human cytomegalovirus (CMV) immediate early promoter
   3118..3298    +  LTR            5' LTR (truncated): truncated 5' long terminal repeat (LTR) from HIV-1
   3345..3470    +  misc_feature   HIV-1 Ψ: packaging signal of human immunodeficiency virus type 1
   3454..3817    +  CDS            HIV-1 gag (fragment): gag protein from human immunodeficiency virus 1; gag
   3963..4196    +  misc_feature   RRE: The Rev response element (RRE) of HIV-1 allows for Rev-dependent mRNA export from the nucleus to the cytoplasm.
   4573..4673    +  CDS            Rev (fragment): human immunodeficiency virus 1 (HIV-1) Rev protein; rev; enhances nuclear export of unspliced and incompletely spliced viral mRNAs
   4723..4840    +  misc_feature   cPPT/CTS: central polypurine tract and central termination sequence of HIV-1
   4899..5202    +  enhancer       CMV enhancer: human cytomegalovirus immediate early enhancer
   5203..5406    +  promoter       CMV promoter: human cytomegalovirus (CMV) immediate early promoter
   5473..5489    -  misc_feature   MCS (fragment): pUC18/19 multiple cloning site
   5502..5582    +  CDS            Camkk1 (fragment): KKCC1_RAT - Experimental evidence at protein level: Swiss-Prot protein existence level 1. Calcium/calmodulin-dependent protein kinase that belongs to a proposed calcium-triggered signaling cascade involved in a number of cellular processes. Phosphorylates CAMK1, CAMK1D, CAMK1G and CAMK4. Involved in regulating cell apoptosis. Promotes cell survival by phosphorylating AKT1/PKB that inhibits pro-apoptotic BAD/Bcl2- antagonist of cell death. From Rattus norvegicus (Rat).
   5664..6302    +  CDS            cp-mKate (fragment): cp-mKate is a basic (constitutively fluorescent) red fluorescent protein published in 2011, derived from Entacmaea quadricolor.
   6300..6734    +  CDS            CALM_EUGGR: Experimental evidence at protein level: Swiss-Prot protein existence level 1. Calmodulin mediates the control of a large number of enzymes, ion channels and other proteins by Ca(2+). Among the enzymes to be stimulated by the calmodulin-Ca(2+) complex are a number of protein kinases and phosphatases. From Euglena gracilis.
   6736..6762    +  misc_feature   MCS (fragment): pBluescript multiple cloning site
   6762..7350    +  misc_feature   WPRE: woodchuck hepatitis virus posttranscriptional regulatory element
   7287..7868    +  CDS            nef (fragment): NEF_HV1H2 - Experimental evidence at protein level: Swiss-Prot protein existence level 1. Extracellular Nef protein targets CD4(+) T-lymphocytes for apoptosis by interacting with CXCR4 surface receptors. From Human immunodeficiency virus type 1 group M subtype B (isolate HXB2) (HIV-1).
   7875..8055    +  LTR            5' LTR (truncated): truncated 5' long terminal repeat (LTR) from HIV-1
   8087..8311    +  polyA_signal   bGH poly(A) signal: bovine growth hormone polyadenylation signal
   8315..8336    +  promoter       SV40 promoter (fragment): SV40 enhancer and early promoter
   8357..8785    +  rep_origin     f1 ori (sequence partly withheld): f1 bacteriophage origin of replication; arrow indicates direction of (+) strand synthesis
   8799..9128    +  promoter       SV40 promoter: SV40 enhancer and early promoter
   9176..9223    +  promoter       EM7 promoter: synthetic bacterial promoter&nbsp
   9242..9616    +  CDS            BleoR: antibiotic-binding protein; Sh ble from Streptoalloteichus hindustanus; confers resistance to bleomycin, phleomycin, and Zeocin™
   9626..9751    +  CDS            ble (fragment): BLE_KLEPN - Experimental evidence at protein level: Swiss-Prot protein existence level 1. Binding protein with a strong affinity to the bleomycin family of antibiotics. Binds to CL990; an antimitotic-antibiotic compound. From Klebsiella pneumoniae.
   9746..80      +  polyA_signal   SV40 poly(A) signal (across the origin): SV40 polyadenylation signal
