[The description below was written by a language model from this plasmid's Addgene catalogue record and pLannotate feature annotations shown in this document.]
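Description:
pLenti_CMV_FR-GECO1c is an HIV-1-based lentiviral transfer plasmid built on the FCMV backbone for expressing the red fluorescent calcium indicator FR-GECO1c in mammalian cells. It is propagated in E. coli through a high-copy ColE1/pUC-type origin with ampicillin selection (β-lactamase under its own promoter), and an f1 origin is also present. Outside the viral region the backbone carries a BleoR (Sh ble) cassette driven by tandem SV40 and EM7 promoters with an SV40 polyadenylation signal. This cassette could confer Zeocin-type resistance in bacteria or transfected cells, but it would not be packaged into virus.

The viral genome is transcribed from a CMV enhancer/promoter fused to a truncated 5' LTR, a chimeric arrangement that typically makes genomic RNA production independent of Tat. It is followed by the Ψ packaging signal with a gag fragment, the Rev response element for nuclear export of the unspliced RNA, and the cPPT/CTS, which aids nuclear import in transduced cells. A second, internal CMV enhancer/promoter drives the sensor itself. The annotated pieces of this coding region show its architecture: a short calmodulin-binding peptide matching rat Camkk1, a circularly permuted mKate-derived red fluorescent protein, and a calmodulin domain, so that calcium-dependent binding of calmodulin to the peptide modulates fluorescence. A WPRE downstream enhances transcript stability and expression, followed by a truncated 3' LTR and a bGH polyadenylation signal.

The insert was subcloned from an earlier plasmid from the same laboratory. The associated publication concerns all-optical mapping of calcium transport and homeostasis in dendrites, consistent with use for lentiviral delivery of a red calcium reporter for imaging.
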