Addgene plasmid #224358: pLenti_CMV_FR-GECO1c
Purpose: Expresses red fluorescent calcium sensor FR-GECO1c
Depositing lab: Adam Cohen. Depositing organization: Harvard University. Publication: All-optical mapping of Ca(2+) transport and homeostasis in dendrites. Hayward RF, Cohen AE. Cell Calcium. 2024 Dec 5;125:102983. doi: 10.1016/j.ceca.2024.102983. PubMed 39662137.
Backbone
  Vector backbone: FCMV
  Vector type: Lentiviral
Growth in bacteria
  Bacterial resistance: Ampicillin, 100 μg/mL
  Growth temperature: 30°C
  Growth strain: NEB Stable
  Copy number: Unknown
Gene/Insert
  Gene/Insert name: FR-GECO1c
Terms and licenses: Academic/Nonprofit Terms; Industry Terms: Not Available to Industry
Depositor comments: FR-GECO1c was cloned from Addgene # 209279 (Adam Cohen Lab)
How to cite: pLenti_CMV_FR-GECO1c was a gift from Adam Cohen (Addgene plasmid # 224358 ; http://n2t.net/addgene:224358 ; RRID:Addgene_224358)
